>Addgene plasmid #206453 | pAc5.1-PH-mCherry (FspAI) (HK49) | addgene full sequence | sequence record 407184 | Addgene NGS Result
CTTCAAGAATTAATTCTATATTCTAAAAACACAAATGATACTTCTAAAAAAAAATCATGAATGGCATCAA
CTCTGAATCAAATCTTTGCAGATGCACCTACTTCTCATTTCCACTGTCACATCATTTTTCCAGATCTCGC
TGCCTGTTATGTGGCCCACAAACCAAGACACGTTTTATGGCCATTAAAGCTGGCTGATCGTCGCCAAACA
CCAAATACATAATGAATATGTACACATTCGAGAAAGAAGCGATCAAAGAAGCGTCTTCGGGCGGAGTAGG
AGAATGCGGAGGAGAAGGAGAACGAGCTGATCTAGTATCTCTCCACAATCCAATGCCAACTGACCAACTG
GCCATATTCGGAGCAATTTGAAGCCAATTTCCATCGCCTGGCGATCGCTCCATTCTTGGCTATATGTTTT
TCACCGTTACCCGGGGCCATTTTCAAAGACTCGTCGGCAAGATAAGATTGTGTCACTCGCTGTCTCTCTT
CATTTGTCGAAGAATGCTGAGGAATTTCGCGATGACGTCGGCGAGTATTTTGAAGAATGAGAATAATTTG
TATTTATACGAAAATCAGTTAGTGGAATTTTCTACAAAAACATGTTATCTATAGATAATTTTGTTGCAAA
ATATGTTGACTATGACAAAGATTGTATGTATATACCTTTAATGTATTCTCATTTTCTTATGTATTTATAA
TGGCAATGATGATACTGATGATATTTTAAGATGATGCCAGACCAAAAGGCTTGAATTTCTGCGTCTTTTG
CCGAACGCAGTGCATGTGCAATTGTTGTTTTTTGGAATATTCAATTTTCGGACTGTCCGCTTTGATTTCA
GTTTCTTGGCTTATTCAAAAAGCAAAGTAAAGCCAAAAAAGCGAGATGGCAATACCAAATGCGGCAAAAC
GGTAGTGGAAGGAAAGGGGTGCGGGGCAGCGGAAGGAAGGGTGGGGCGGGGCGTGGCGGGGTCTGTGGCT
GGGCGCGACGTCACCGACGTTGGAGCCACTCCTTTGACCATGTGTGCGTGTGTGTATTATTCGTGTCTCG
CCACTCGCCGGTTGTTTTTTTCTTTTTATGCTGCGCTCTCTCTAGCGCCATCTCGCTTACGCATGCTCAA
CGCACCGCATGTTGCCGTTTCCTTTTATGCGTCATTTTGGCTCGAAATAGGCAATTATTTAAACAAAGAT
TAGTCAACGAAAACGCTAAAATAAATAAGTCTACAATATGGTTACTTATTGCCATGTGTGTGCAGCCAAC
GATAGCAACAAAAGCAACAACACAGGTGGCTTTCCCTCTTTCACTTTTTGTTTGCAAGCCGCGTGCGAGC
AAGACGGCACGACCGGCAAACGCAATTACGCTGACAAAGAGCAGACGAAGTTTTGGCGAAAAACATCAAG
GCGCCTGATACGAATGCATTTGCAATAACAATTGCGATATTTAATATTGTTTATGAAGCTGTTTGACTTC
AAAACACACAAAAAAAAAAATAAAACAAATTATTTGAAAGAGAATTAGGAATCGGACGCTTATCGTTAGG
GTAACAACAAGAAATGCTTACTGAGTCACAGCCTCTGGAAAACTGCCGCAAGCCAGAGAGAGAGAGAAAA
AGAGGGAGAGCAGCTTAGACCGCATGTGCTTGTGTGTGAGGCGTCTCTCTCTTCGTCTCTGTTGCGCAAA
CGCATAGACTGCACTGAAAAAATCGATTACCTATTTTTTATGAATGAATATTTGCACTATTACTATTCAA
AACTATTAAGATAGCAATCACATTCAATAGCCAAATACTATACCACCTGAGCGATGCAACGAAATGATCA
ATTTGAGCAAAAATGCTGCATATTTAGGACGGCATCATTATAGAAATGCTTCTTGCTGTGTACTTTTCTC
TCGTCTGGCAGCTGTTTCGCCGTTATTGTTAAAACCGGCTTAAGTTAGGTGTGTTTTCTACGACTAGTGA
ATGCCCTACTAGAAGATGTGTGTTGCACAAAATGTCCCTGGAATAACCAATTTGAAGTGCAGATAGCAGT
AAACGTAAGCTAATATGAATATTATTTAACTGTAATGTTTTAATATCGCTGGACATTACTAATAAACCCA
CTATAAACACATGTACATATGTATGTTTTGGCATACAATGAGTAGTTGGGGAAAAAATGTGTAAAAGCAC
CGTGACCATCACAGCATAAAGATAACCAGCTGAAGTATCGAATATGAGTAACCCCCAAATTGAATCACAT
GCCGCAACTGATAGGACCCATGGAAGTACACTCTTCATGGCGATATACAAGACACACACAAGCACGAACA
CCCAGTTGCGGAGGAAATTCTCCGTAAATGAAAACCCAATCGGCGAACAATTCATACCCATATATGGTAA
AAGTTTTGAACGCGACTTGAGAGCGGAGAGCATTGCGGCTGATAAGGTTTTAGCGCTAAGCGGGCTTTAT
AAAACGGGCTGCGGGACCAGTTTTCATATCACTACCGTTTGAGTTCTTGTGCTGTGTGGATACTCCTCCC
GACACAAAGCCGCTCCATCAGCCAGCAGTCGTCTAATCCAGAGACCCCGGATCGGGGTACCAACATGCAC
GGTCTCCAGGATGATCCAGATCTGCAGGCTCTGCTGAAAGGTTCTCAGCTCCTCAAAGTCAAAAGCAGCT
CCTGGCGTCGTGAACGCTTCTACAAACTGCAGGAGGACTGCAAAACCATCTGGCAGGAATCCCGTAAAGT
AATGCGCTCCCCAGAGTCTCAGCTCTTCAGCATTGAGGACATTCAGGAGGTACGTATGGGTCACCGTACC
GAAGGTCTGGAGAAATTCGCTCGCGATATCCCAGAAGATCGCTGCTTCTCTATCGTCTTCAAAGACCAGC
GCAACACCCTGGATCTGATTGCTCCATCTCCAGCAGATGCTCAGCACTGGGTTCAGGGTCTCCGCAAAAT
CATTCACCACTCCGGTTCTATGGACCAGCGTCAGAAAGGTACCATGGTGAGCAAGGGCGAGGAGGATAAC
ATGGCCATCATCAAGGAGTTCATGCGCTTCAAGGTGCACATGGAGGGCTCCGTGAACGGCCACGAGTTCG
AGATCGAGGGCGAGGGCGAGGGCCGCCCCTACGAGGGCACCCAGACCGCCAAGCTGAAGGTGACCAAGGG
TGGCCCCCTGCCCTTCGCCTGGGACATCCTGTCCCCTCAGTTCATGTACGGCTCCAAGGCCTACGTGAAG
CACCCCGCCGACATCCCCGACTACTTGAAGCTGTCCTTCCCCGAGGGCTTCAAGTGGGAGCGCGTGATGA
ACTTCGAGGACGGCGGCGTGGTGACCGTGACCCAGGACTCCTCCCTGCAGGACGGCGAGTTCATCTACAA
GGTGAAGCTGCGCGGCACCAACTTCCCCTCCGACGGCCCCGTAATGCAGAAGAAGACCATGGGCTGGGAG
GCCTCCTCCGAGCGGATGTACCCCGAGGACGGCGCCCTGAAGGGCGAGATCAAGCAGAGGCTGAAGCTGA
AGGACGGCGGCCACTACGACGCTGAGGTCAAGACCACCTACAAGGCCAAGAAGCCCGTGCAGCTGCCCGG
CGCCTACAACGTCAACATCAAGTTGGACATCACCTCCCACAACGAGGACTACACCATCGTGGAACAGTAC
GAACGCGCCGAGGGCCGCCACTCCACCGGCGGCATGGACGAGCTGTACAAGCCAAGCTTGAATTCTGCAA
CGTGCGCATGAGATATCCAGCACAGTGGCGGCCGCTCGAGTCTAGAGGGCCCGCGGTTCGAAGGTAAGCC
TATCCCTAACCCTCTCCTCGGTCTCGATTCTACGCGTACCGGTCATCATCACCATCACCATTGAGTTTAA
ACCCGCTGATCAGCCTCGACTGTGCCTTCTAAGGCCTGAGCTCGCTGATCAGCCTCGATCGAGGATCCAG
ACATGATAAGATACATTGATGAGTTTGGACAAACCACAACTAGAATGCAGTGAAAAAAATGCTTTATTTG
TGAAATTTGTGATGCTATTGCTTTATTTGTAACCATTATAAGCTGCAATAAACAAGTTAACAACAACAAT
TGCATTCATTTTATGTTTCAGGTTCAGGGGGAGGTGTGGGAGGTTTTTTAAAGCAAGTAAAACCTCTACA
AATGTGGTATGGCTGATTATGATCAGTCGACCGATGCCCTTGAGAGCCTTCAACCCAGTCAGCTCCTTCC
GGTGGGCGCGGGGCATGACTATCGTCGCCGCACTTATGACTGTCTTCTTTATCATGCAACTCGTAGGACA
GGTGCCGGCAGCGCTCTGGGTCATTTTCGGCGAGGACCGCTTTCGCTGGAGCGCGACGATGATCGGCCTG
TCGCTTGCGGTATTCGGAATCTTGCACGCCCTCGCTCAAGCCTTCGTCACTGGTCCCGCCACCAAACGTT
TCGGCGAGAAGCAGGCCATTATCGCCGGCATGGCGGCCGACGCGCTGGGCTACGTCTTGCTGGCGTTCGC
GACGCGAGGCTGGATGGCCTTCCCCATTATGATTCTTCTCGCTTCCGGCGGCATCGGGATGCCCGCGTTG
CAGGCCATGCTGTCCAGGCAGGTAGATGACGACCATCAGGGACAGCTTCAAGGCCAGCAAAAGGCCAGGA
ACCGTAAAAAGGCCGCGTTGCTGGCGTTTTTCCATAGGCTCCGCCCCCCTGACGAGCATCACAAAAATCG
ATGCTCAAGTCAGAGGTGGCGAAACCCGACAGGACTATAAAGATACCAGGCGTTTCCCCCTGGAAGCTCC
CTCGTGCGCTCTCCTGTTCCGACCCTGCCGCTTACCGGATACCTGTCCGCCTTTCTCCCTTCGGGAAGCG
TGGCGCTTTCTCATAGCTCACGCTGTAGGTATCTCAGTTCGGTGTAGGTCGTTCGCTCCAAGCTGGGCTG
TGTGCACGAACCCCCCGTTCAGCCCGACCGCTGCGCCTTATCCGGTAACTATCGTCTTGAGTCCAACCCG
GTAAGACACGACTTATCGCCACTGGCAGCAGCCACTGGTAACAGGATTAGCAGAGCGAGGTATGTAGGCG
GTGCTACAGAGTTCTTGAAGTGGTGGCCTAACTACGGCTACACTAGAAGGACAGTATTTGGTATCTGCGC
TCTGCTGAAGCCAGTTACCTTCGGAAAAAGAGTTGGTAGCTCTTGATCCGGCAAACAAACCACCGCTGGT
AGCGGTGGTTTTTTTGTTTGCAAGCAGCAGATTACGCGCAGAAAAAAAGGATCTCAAGAAGATCCTTTGA
TCTTTTCTACGGGGTCTGACGCTCAGTGGAACGAAAACTCACGTTAAGGGATTTTGGTCATGAGATTATC
AAAAAGGATCTTCACCTAGATCCTTTTAAATTAAAAATGAAGTTTTAAATCAATCTAAAGTATATATGAG
TAAACTTGGTCTGACAGTTACCAATGCTTAATCAGTGAGGCACCTATCTCAGCGATCTGTCTATTTCGTT
CATCCATAGTTGCCTGACTCCCCGTCGTGTAGATAACTACGATACGGGAGGGCTTACCATCTGGCCCCAG
TGCTGCAATGATACCGCGAGACCCACGCTCACCGGCTCCAGATTTATCAGCAATAAACCAGCCAGCCGGA
AGGGCCGAGCGCAGAAGTGGTCCTGCAACTTTATCCGCCTCCATCCAGTCTATTAATTGTTGCCGGGAAG
CTAGAGTAAGTAGTTCGCCAGTTAATAGTTTGCGCAACGTTGTTGCCATTGCTGCAGGCATCGTGGTGTC
ACGCTCGTCGTTTGGTATGGCTTCATTCAGCTCCGGTTCCCAACGATCAAGGCGAGTTACATGATCCCCC
ATGTTGTGCAAAAAAGCGGTTAGCTCCTTCGGTCCTCCGATCGTTGTCAGAAGTAAGTTGGCCGCAGTGT
TATCACTCATGGTTATGGCAGCACTGCATAATTCTCTTACTGTCATGCCATCCGTAAGATGCTTTTCTGT
GACTGGTGAGTACTCAACCAAGTCATTCTGAGAATAGTGTATGCGGCGACCGAGTTGCTCTTGCCCGGCG
TCAACACGGGATAATACCGCGCCACATAGCAGAACTTTAAAAGTGCTCATCATTGGAAAACGTTCTTCGG
GGCGAAAACTCTCAAGGATCTTACCGCTGTTGAGATCCAGTTCGATGTAACCCACTCGTGCACCCAACTG
ATCTTCAGCATCTTTTACTTTCACCAGCGTTTCTGGGTGAGCAAAAACAGGAAGGCAAAATGCCGCAAAA
AAGGGAATAAGGGCGACACGGAAATGTTGAATACTCATACTCTTCCTTTTTCAATATTATTGAAGCATTT
ATCAGGGTTATTGTCTCATGAGCGGATACATATTTGAATGTATTTAGAAAAATAAACAAATAGGGGTTCC
GCGCACATTTCCCCGAAAAGTGCCACCTGACGTCTAAGAAACCATTATTATCATGACATTAACCTATAAA
AATAGGCGTATCACGAGGCCCTTTCGT
Features (pLannotate 1.2.2; 10 found; start..end, strand, type, name):
     56..2565    +  promoter       Ac5 promoter: Drosophila melanogaster actin 5C promoter
   2585..2977    +  CDS            Plcd1 (fragment): PLCD1_RAT - Experimental evidence at protein level: Swiss-Prot protein existence level 1. The production of the second messenger molecules diacylglycerol (DAG) and inositol 1,4,5-trisphosphate (IP3) is mediated by activated phosphatidylinositol-specific phospholipase C enzymes (PubMed:16000311). Essential for trophoblast and placental development (By similarity). Binds phosphatidylinositol 4,5-bisphosphate (By similarity). From Rattus norvegicus (Rat).
   2984..3691    +  CDS            mCherry: mCherry is a basic (constitutively fluorescent) red fluorescent protein published in 2004, derived from Discosoma sp.. It is reported to be a very rapidly-maturing monomer with low acid sensitivity.
   3773..3814    +  CDS            V5 tag: epitope tag from simian virus 5
   3914..4048    -  polyA_signal   SV40 poly(A) signal: SV40 polyadenylation signal
   4071..4155    -  CDS            large T antigen (fragment): large T antigen from SV40 (simian virus 40)
   4156..4603    +  CDS            TcR (fragment): tetracycline efflux protein; tet; confers resistance to tetracycline
   4649..5237    -  rep_origin     ori: high-copy-number ColE1/pMB1/pBR322/pUC origin of replication
   5408..6268    -  CDS            AmpR: β-lactamase; bla; confers resistance to ampicillin, carbenicillin, and related antibiotics
   6269..6373    -  promoter       AmpR promoter: bla
