[The description below was written by a language model from this plasmid's Addgene catalogue record and pLannotate feature annotations shown in this document.]
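Description:
pAc5.1-PH-mCherry (FspAI) (HK49) is an insect expression plasmid of about 6.5 kb, deposited as an empty backbone for imaging experiments in Drosophila Schneider cells. It is propagated in E. coli through a high-copy ColE1/pUC-type origin and selected with ampicillin via the β-lactamase gene and its native promoter. The feature table shows no marker for selection in insect cells, so the vector appears suited to transient transfection. Short fragments annotated as tetracycline resistance and SV40 large T antigen are non-functional remnants of the backbone lineage rather than working elements.

The expression cassette is driven by the strong constitutive Drosophila actin 5C (Ac5) promoter. Downstream lies a fragment of rat phospholipase C delta 1 (Plcd1), which the plasmid name identifies as the PH domain, a module that binds phosphatidylinositol 4,5-bisphosphate and therefore targets fused proteins to the plasma membrane. It is followed directly by the monomeric red fluorescent protein mCherry, then a region containing a V5 epitope tag coding sequence and an SV40 polyadenylation signal. No gene of interest is present. The "FspAI" in the name suggests that a restriction site for this enzyme serves as the insertion point for a coding sequence, although the record does not state its position or whether an insert would be read in frame with the V5 tag.

The associated publication describes a colocalization assay for detecting direct protein–protein interactions. In that context, a protein cloned into this backbone would be expected to be anchored at the membrane as a red fluorescent fusion, so that relocalization of a differently labelled partner could be scored by microscopy.
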