Addgene plasmid #206453: pAc5.1-PH-mCherry (FspAI) (HK49)
Purpose: (Empty Backbone) Expression in Schneider cells for imaging
Depositing lab: Mandy Jeske. Depositing organization: Universitaet Heidelberg. Publication: ReLo is a simple and rapid colocalization assay to identify and characterize direct protein-protein interactions. Salgania HK, Metz J, Jeske M. Nat Commun. 2024 Apr 3;15(1):2875. doi: 10.1038/s41467-024-47233-4. PubMed 38570497.
Backbone
  Vector backbone: HK049-pAc5.1 PH mcherry FspAI
  Vector type: Insect Expression
Growth in bacteria
  Bacterial resistance: Ampicillin, 100 μg/mL
  Growth temperature: 37°C
  Growth strain: DH5alpha
  Copy number: High Copy
Gene/Insert
  Gene/Insert name: None
Terms and licenses: Academic/Nonprofit Terms; Industry Terms: Not Available to Industry
Depositor comments: Please visit https://www.biorxiv.org/content/10.1101/2022.03.04.482790v2 for bioRxiv preprint.
How to cite: pAc5.1-PH-mCherry (FspAI) (HK49) was a gift from Mandy Jeske (Addgene plasmid # 206453 ; http://n2t.net/addgene:206453 ; RRID:Addgene_206453)
