>Addgene plasmid #206453 | pAc5.1-PH-mCherry (FspAI) (HK49) | depositor partial sequence | sequence record 401724 | PH mcherry
ATGCACGGTCTCCAGGATGATCCAGATCTGCAGGCTCTGCTGAAAGGTTCTCAGCTCCTCAAAGTCAAAA
GCAGCTCCTGGCGTCGTGAACGCTTCTACAAACTGCAGGAGGACTGCAAAACCATCTGGCAGGAATCCCG
TAAAGTAATGCGCTCCCCAGAGTCTCAGCTCTTCAGCATTGAGGACATTCAGGAGGTACGTATGGGTCAC
CGTACCGAAGGTCTGGAGAAATTCGCTCGCGATATCCCAGAAGATCGCTGCTTCTCTATCGTCTTCAAAG
ACCAGCGCAACACCCTGGATCTGATTGCTCCATCTCCAGCAGATGCTCAGCACTGGGTTCAGGGTCTCCG
CAAAATCATTCACCACTCCGGTTCTATGGACCAGCGTCAGAAAGGTACCATGGTGAGCAAGGGCGAGGAG
GATAACATGGCCATCATCAAGGAGTTCATGCGCTTCAAGGTGCACATGGAGGGCTCCGTGAACGGCCACG
AGTTCGAGATCGAGGGCGAGGGCGAGGGCCGCCCCTACGAGGGCACCCAGACCGCCAAGCTGAAGGTGAC
CAAGGGTGGCCCCCTGCCCTTCGCCTGGGACATCCTGTCCCCTCAGTTCATGTACGGCTCCAAGGCCTAC
GTGAAGCACCCCGCCGACATCCCCGACTACTTGAAGCTGTCCTTCCCCGAGGGCTTCAAGTGGGAGCGCG
TGATGAACTTCGAGGACGGCGGCGTGGTGACCGTGACCCAGGACTCCTCCCTGCAGGACGGCGAGTTCAT
CTACAAGGTGAAGCTGCGCGGCACCAACTTCCCCTCCGACGGCCCCGTAATGCAGAAGAAGACCATGGGC
TGGGAGGCCTCCTCCGAGCGGATGTACCCCGAGGACGGCGCCCTGAAGGGCGAGATCAAGCAGAGGCTGA
AGCTGAAGGACGGCGGCCACTACGACGCTGAGGTCAAGACCACCTACAAGGCCAAGAAGCCCGTGCAGCT
GCCCGGCGCCTACAACGTCAACATCAAGTTGGACATCACCTCCCACAACGAGGACTACACCATCGTGGAA
CAGTACGAACGCGCCGAGGGCCGCCACTCCACCGGCGGCATGGACGAGCTGTACAAG
